Addgene plasmid #203325: pCAGGS-AcGFP-C
Purpose: (Empty Backbone) Express N-terminal AcGFP-fused protein in mammalian cell
Depositing lab: Chiaki Murakami. Depositing organization: Chiba University. Publication: Diacylglycerol kinase zeta interacts with sphingomyelin synthase 1 and sphingomyelin synthase-related protein via different regions. Furuta M, Murakami C, Numagami Y, Suzuki R, Sakane F. FEBS Open Bio. 2023 May 11. doi: 10.1002/2211-5463.13628. PubMed 37166445.
Backbone
  Vector backbone: pCAGGS
  Backbone manufacturer: Chiaki Murakami
  Backbone size (bp): 5512
  Modifications to backbone: Kozak Sequence (GCCACCATGG), AcGFP, and MCS were inserted via in-Fusion cloning
  Vector type: Mammalian Expression
  Promoter: CAG
  Tag / fusion protein: AcGFP (N terminal on backbone)
Growth in bacteria
  Bacterial resistance: Ampicillin, 100 μg/mL
  Growth temperature: 37°C
  Growth strain: DH5alpha
  Copy number: High Copy
Gene/Insert
  Cloning method: Restriction Enzyme
  Sequencing primers: 5′ TTCGGCTTCTGGCGTGTGACC; 3′ TATTAGCCAGAAGTCAGATGCTCAAGG
Terms and licenses: Academic/Nonprofit Terms; Industry Terms: Not Available to Industry
Depositor comments: The original plasmid is created by Niwa et al. (Niwa, H., Yamamura, K., Miyazaki, J., Gene 108 : 193-200, 1991).
How to cite: pCAGGS-AcGFP-C was a gift from Chiaki Murakami (Addgene plasmid # 203325 ; http://n2t.net/addgene:203325 ; RRID:Addgene_203325)
