[The description below was written by a language model from this plasmid's Addgene catalogue record and pLannotate feature annotations shown in this document.]
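Description:
pCAGGS-AcGFP-C is an empty mammalian expression backbone built on pCAGGS and designed for producing proteins carrying an N-terminal AcGFP fusion. It is a roughly 5.5 kb plasmid maintained in E. coli at high copy through a ColE1/pUC-type origin, with selection by ampicillin resistance (β-lactamase under its own bla promoter). No mammalian selection marker is annotated, so it appears suited mainly to transient transfection. An SV40 origin of replication is present, which can support episomal amplification in cells expressing SV40 large T antigen. Remnants of lac promoter/operator, lacI and SV40 promoter sequences are backbone leftovers with no evident role in expression of the fusion.

The expression cassette is driven by the composite CAG promoter, made up of the human cytomegalovirus immediate early enhancer, the chicken β-actin promoter and a chimeric chicken β-actin/rabbit β-globin intron, an arrangement that gives strong constitutive transcription in many mammalian cell types. According to the record, a Kozak sequence, the AcGFP coding sequence and a multiple cloning site were added to the backbone by In-Fusion cloning. The feature table places AcGFP1, a constitutively fluorescent green protein derived from Aequorea coerulescens, immediately upstream of the MCS, followed by the rabbit β-globin polyadenylation signal. A short β-globin-like fragment annotated just before AcGFP most likely reflects the globin exon sequence at the end of the intron rather than an intended coding element. A gene of interest is inserted into the MCS by restriction cloning, in frame with AcGFP, so the fluorescent tag sits at the amino terminus of the expressed protein. Such fusions are typically used for visualising localisation or for detecting the tagged protein in interaction studies in mammalian cells.
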