Features (pLannotate 1.2.2; 18 found; start..end, strand, type, name):
      5..384     +  enhancer       CMV enhancer: human cytomegalovirus immediate early enhancer
    386..662     +  promoter       chicken β-actin promoter: No description available
    663..1679    +  intron         chimeric intron: chimera between introns from chicken β-actin and rabbit β-globin
   1677..1739    +  CDS            HBB (fragment): HBB_LEPEU - Experimental evidence at protein level: Swiss-Prot protein existence level 1. Involved in oxygen transport from the lung to the various peripheral tissues. From Lepus europaeus (European hare).
   1739..2455    +  CDS            AcGFP1: AcGFP1 is a basic (constitutively fluorescent) green fluorescent protein, derived from Aequorea coerulescens.
   2456..2521    +  misc_feature   MCS: multiple cloning site
   2610..2665    +  polyA_signal   β-globin poly(A) signal: rabbit β-globin polyadenylation signal (Gil and Proudfoot, 1987)
   3050..3066    -  protein_bind   lac operator: The lac repressor binds to the lac operator to inhibit transcription in E. coli. This inhibition can be relieved by adding lactose or isopropyl-β-D-thiogalactopyranoside (IPTG). lac repressor encoded by lacI
   3074..3104    -  promoter       lac promoter: promoter for the E. coli lac operon
   3119..3140    -  protein_bind   CAP binding site: CAP binding activates transcription in the presence of cAMP. E. coli catabolite activator protein
   3153..3192    -  CDS            lacI (fragment): lac repressor; lacI; The lac repressor binds to the lac operator to inhibit transcription in E. coli. This inhibition can be relieved by adding lactose or isopropyl-β-D-thiogalactopyranoside (IPTG).
   3199..3221    +  promoter       SV40 promoter (fragment): SV40 enhancer and early promoter
   3245..3380    +  rep_origin     SV40 ori: SV40 origin of replication
   3400..3534    +  polyA_signal   SV40 poly(A) signal: SV40 polyadenylation signal
   3536..3590    -  CDS            lacI (fragment): lac repressor; lacI; The lac repressor binds to the lac operator to inhibit transcription in E. coli. This inhibition can be relieved by adding lactose or isopropyl-β-D-thiogalactopyranoside (IPTG).
   3773..4361    -  rep_origin     ori: high-copy-number ColE1/pMB1/pBR322/pUC origin of replication
   4532..5392    -  CDS            AmpR: β-lactamase; bla; confers resistance to ampicillin, carbenicillin, and related antibiotics
   5393..5497    -  promoter       AmpR promoter: bla
>Addgene plasmid #203325 | pCAGGS-AcGFP-C | addgene full sequence | sequence record 399459 | Addgene NGS Result
GGTCGACATTGATTATTGACTAGTTATTAATAGTAATCAATTACGGGGTCATTAGTTCATAGCCCATATA
TGGAGTTCCGCGTTACATAACTTACGGTAAATGGCCCGCCTGGCTGACCGCCCAACGACCCCCGCCCATT
GACGTCAATAATGACGTATGTTCCCATAGTAACGCCAATAGGGACTTTCCATTGACGTCAATGGGTGGAG
TATTTACGGTAAACTGCCCACTTGGCAGTACATCAAGTGTATCATATGCCAAGTACGCCCCCTATTGACG
TCAATGACGGTAAATGGCCCGCCTGGCATTATGCCCAGTACATGACCTTATGGGACTTTCCTACTTGGCA
GTACATCTACGTATTAGTCATCGCTATTACCATGGTCGAGGTGAGCCCCACGTTCTGCTTCACTCTCCCC
ATCTCCCCCCCCTCCCCACCCCCAATTTTGTATTTATTTATTTTTTAATTATTTTGTGCAGCGATGGGGG
CGGGGGGGGGGGGGGNSGCGCGCCRGGSGGGGSGGGGSGGGGSGRGGGGSGGGGSGGGGSGRGGCGGAGA
GGTGCGGCGGCAGCCAATCAGAGCGGCGCGCTCCGAAAGTTTCCTTTTATGGCGAGGCGGCGGCGGCGGC
GGCCCTATAAAAAGCGAAGCGCGCGGCGGGCGGGAGTCGCTGCGCGCTGCCTTCGCCCCGTGCCCCGCTC
CGCCGCCGCCTCGCGCCGCCCGCCCCGGCTCTGACTGACCGCGTTACTCCCACAGGTGAGCGGGCGGGAC
GGCCCTTCTCCTCCGGGCTGTAATTAGCGCTTGGTTTAATGACGGCTTGTTTCTTTTCTGTGGCTGCGTG
AAAGCCTTGAGGGGCTCCGGGAGGGCCCTTTGTGCGGGGGGAGCGGCTCGGGGGGTGCGTGCGTGTGTGT
GTGCGTGGGGAGCGCCGCGTGCGGCTCCGCGCTGCCCGGCGGCTGTGAGCGCTGCGGGCGCGGCGCGGGG
CTTTGTGCGCTCCGCAGTGTGCGCGAGGGGAGCGCGGCCGGGGGCGGTGCCCCGCGGTGCGGGGGGGGCT
GCGAGGGGAACAAAGGCTGCGTGCGGGGTGTGTGCGTGGGGGGGTGAGCAGGGGGTGTGGGCGCGTCGGT
CGGGCTGCAACCCCCCCTGCACCCCCCTCCCCGAGTTGCTGAGCACGGCCCGGCTTCGGGTGCGGGGCTC
CGTACGGGGCGTGGCGCGGGGCTCGCCGTGCCGGGCGGGGGGTGGCGGCAGGTGGGGGTGCCGGGCGGGG
CGGGGCCGCCTCGGGCCGGGGRGGGCTCGGGGGAGGGGCGCGGCGGCCCCCGGAGCGCCGGCGGCTGTCG
AGGCGCGGCGAGCCGCAGCCATTGCCTTTTATGGTAATCGTGCGAGAGGGCGCAGGGACTTCCTTTGTCC
CAAATCTGTGCGGAGCCGAAATCTGGGAGGCGCCGCCGCACCCCCTCTAGCGGGCGCGGGGCGAAGCGGT
GCGGCGCCGGCAGGAAGGAAATGGGCGGGGAGGGCCTTCGTGCGTCGCCGCGCCGCCGTCCCCTTCTCCC
TCTCCAGCCTCGGGGCTGTCCGCGGGGGGACGGCTGCCTTCGGGGGGGACGGGGCAGGGCGGGGTTCGGC
TTCTGGCGTGTGACCGGCGGCTCTAGAGCCTCTGCTAACCATGTTCATGCCTTCTTCTTTTTCCTACAGC
TCCTGGGCAACGTGCTGGTTATTGTGCTGTCTCATCATTTTGGCAAAGAATTGCCACCATGGTGAGCAAG
GGCGCCGAGCTGTTCACCGGCATCGTGCCCATCCTGATCGAGCTGAATGGCGATGTGAATGGCCACAAGT
TCAGCGTGAGCGGCGAGGGCGAGGGCGATGCCACCTACGGCAAGCTGACCCTGAAGTTCATCTGCACCAC
CGGCAAGCTGCCTGTGCCCTGGCCCACCCTGGTGACCACCCTGAGCTACGGCGTGCAGTGCTTCTCACGC
TACCCCGATCACATGAAGCAGCACGACTTCTTCAAGAGCGCCATGCCTGAGGGCTACATCCAGGAGCGCA
CCATCTTCTTCGAGGATGACGGCAACTACAAGTCGCGCGCCGAGGTGAAGTTCGAGGGCGATACCCTGGT
GAATCGCATCGAGCTGACCGGCACCGATTTCAAGGAGGATGGCAACATCCTGGGCAATAAGATGGAGTAC
AACTACAACGCCCACAATGTGTACATCATGACCGACAAGGCCAAGAATGGCATCAAGGTGAACTTCAAGA
TCCGCCACAACATCGAGGATGGCAGCGTGCAGCTGGCCGACCACTACCAGCAGAATACCCCCATCGGCGA
TGGCCCTGTGCTGCTGCCCGATAACCACTACCTGTCCACCCAGAGCGCCCTGTCCAAGGACCCCAACGAG
AAGCGCGATCACATGATCTACTTCGGCTTCGTGACCGCCGCCGCCATCACCCACGGCATGGATGAGCTGT
ACAAGTCCGGACTCAGATCTCGAGCTCAAGCTTCGAATTCTGCAGTCGACGGTACCGCGGGCCCGGGATC
CACCGGATCTAGATACTGATCAGATCTTTTTCCCTCTGCCAAAAATTATGGGGACATCATGAAGCCCCTT
GAGCATCTGACTTCTGGCTAATAAAGGAAATTTATTTTCATTGCAATAGTGTGTTGGAATTTTTTGTGTC
TCTCACTCGGAAGGACATATGGGAGGGCAAATCATTTAAAACATCAGAATGAGTATTTGGTTTAGAGTTT
GGCAACATATGCCCATATGCTGGCTGCCATGAACAAAGGTTGGCTATAAAGAGGTCATCAGTATATGAAA
CAGCCCCCTGCTGTCCATTCCTTATTCCATAGAAAAGCCTTGACTTGAGGTTAGATTTTTTTTATATTTT
GTTTTGTGTTATTTTTTTCTTTAACATCCCTAAAATTTTCCTTACATGTTTTACTAGCCAGATTTTTCCT
CCTCTCCTGACTACTCCCAGTCATAGCTGTCCCTCTTCTCTTATGGAGATCCCTCGACCTGCAGCCCAAG
CTTGGCGTAATCATGGTCATAGCTGTTTCCTGTGTGAAATTGTTATCCGCTCACAATTCCACACAACATA
CGAGCCGGAAGCATAAAGTGTAAAGCCTGGGGTGCCTAATGAGTGAGCTAACTCACATTAATTGCGTTGC
GCTCACTGCCCGCTTTCCAGTCGGGAAACCTGTCGTGCCAGCGGATCCGCATCTCAATTAGTCAGCAACC
ATAGTCCCGCCCCTAACTCCGCCCATCCCGCCCCTAACTCCGCCCAGTTCCGCCCATTCTCCGCCCCATG
GCTGACTAATTTTTTTTATTTATGCAGAGGCCGAGGCCGCCTCGGCCTCTGAGCTATTCCAGAAGTAGTG
AGGAGGCTTTTTTGGAGGCCTAGGCTTTTGCAAAAAGCTAACTTGTTTATTGCAGCTTATAATGGTTACA
AATAAAGCAATAGCATCACAAATTTCACAAATAAAGCATTTTTTTCACTGCATTCTAGTTGTGGTTTGTC
CAAACTCATCAATGTATCTTATCATGTCTGGATCCGCTGCATTAATGAATCGGCCAACGCGCGGGGAGAG
GCGGTTTGCGTATTGGGCGCTCTTCCGCTTCCTCGCTCACTGACTCGCTGCGCTCGGTCGTTCGGCTGCG
GCGAGCGGTATCAGCTCACTCAAAGGCGGTAATACGGTTATCCACAGAATCAGGGGATAACGCAGGAAAG
AACATGTGAGCAAAAGGCCAGCAAAAGGCCAGGAACCGTAAAAAGGCCGCGTTGCTGGCGTTTTTCCATA
GGCTCCGCCCCCCTGACGAGCATCACAAAAATCGACGCTCAAGTCAGAGGTGGCGAAACCCGACAGGACT
ATAAAGATACCAGGCGTTTCCCCCTGGAAGCTCCCTCGTGCGCTCTCCTGTTCCGACCCTGCCGCTTACC
GGATACCTGTCCGCCTTTCTCCCTTCGGGAAGCGTGGCGCTTTCTCATAGCTCACGCTGTAGGTATCTCA
GTTCGGTGTAGGTCGTTCGCTCCAAGCTGGGCTGTGTGCACGAACCCCCCGTTCAGCCCGACCGCTGCGC
CTTATCCGGTAACTATCGTCTTGAGTCCAACCCGGTAAGACACGACTTATCGCCACTGGCAGCAGCCACT
GGTAACAGGATTAGCAGAGCGAGGTATGTAGGCGGTGCTACAGAGTTCTTGAAGTGGTGGCCTAACTACG
GCTACACTAGAAGAACAGTATTTGGTATCTGCGCTCTGCTGAAGCCAGTTACCTTCGGAAAAAGAGTTGG
TAGCTCTTGATCCGGCAAACAAACCACCGCTGGTAGCGGTGGTTTTTTTGTTTGCAAGCAGCAGATTACG
CGCAGAAAAAAAGGATCTCAAGAAGATCCTTTGATCTTTTCTACGGGGTCTGACGCTCAGTGGAACGAAA
ACTCACGTTAAGGGATTTTGGTCATGAGATTATCAAAAAGGATCTTCACCTAGATCCTTTTAAATTAAAA
ATGAAGTTTTAAATCAATCTAAAGTATATATGAGTAAACTTGGTCTGACAGTTACCAATGCTTAATCAGT
GAGGCACCTATCTCAGCGATCTGTCTATTTCGTTCATCCATAGTTGCCTGACTCCCCGTCGTGTAGATAA
CTACGATACGGGAGGGCTTACCATCTGGCCCCAGTGCTGCAATGATACCGCGAGACCCACGCTCACCGGC
TCCAGATTTATCAGCAATAAACCAGCCAGCCGGAAGGGCCGAGCGCAGAAGTGGTCCTGCAACTTTATCC
GCCTCCATCCAGTCTATTAATTGTTGCCGGGAAGCTAGAGTAAGTAGTTCGCCAGTTAATAGTTTGCGCA
ACGTTGTTGCCATTGCTACAGGCATCGTGGTGTCACGCTCGTCGTTTGGTATGGCTTCATTCAGCTCCGG
TTCCCAACGATCAAGGCGAGTTACATGATCCCCCATGTTGTGCAAAAAAGCGGTTAGCTCCTTCGGTCCT
CCGATCGTTGTCAGAAGTAAGTTGGCCGCAGTGTTATCACTCATGGTTATGGCAGCACTGCATAATTCTC
TTACTGTCATGCCATCCGTAAGATGCTTTTCTGTGACTGGTGAGTACTCAACCAAGTCATTCTGAGAATA
GTGTATGCGGCGACCGAGTTGCTCTTGCCCGGCGTCAATACGGGATAATACCGCGCCACATAGCAGAACT
TTAAAAGTGCTCATCATTGGAAAACGTTCTTCGGGGCGAAAACTCTCAAGGATCTTACCGCTGTTGAGAT
CCAGTTCGATGTAACCCACTCGTGCACCCAACTGATCTTCAGCATCTTTTACTTTCACCAGCGTTTCTGG
GTGAGCAAAAACAGGAAGGCAAAATGCCGCAAAAAAGGGAATAAGGGCGACACGGAAATGTTGAATACTC
ATACTCTTCCTTTTTCAATATTATTGAAGCATTTATCAGGGTTATTGTCTCATGAGCGGATACATATTTG
AATGTATTTAGAAAAATAAACAAATAGGGGTTCCGCGCACATTTCCCCGAAAAGTGCCACCTG
